>Addgene plasmid #202727 | TagBFP2-PIP4K2AD273K | addgene full sequence | sequence record 399287 | Addgene NGS Result
GCTGGCCTTTTGCTCACATGTTCTTTCCTGCGTTATCCCCTGATTCTGTGGATAACCGTATTACCGCCAT
GCATTAGTTATTAATAGTAATCAATTACGGGGTCATTAGTTCATAGCCCATATATGGAGTTCCGCGTTAC
ATAACTTACGGTAAATGGCCCGCCTGGCTGACCGCCCAACGACCCCCGCCCATTGACGTCAATAATGACG
TATGTTCCCATAGTAACGCCAATAGGGACTTTCCATTGACGTCAATGGGTGGAGTATTTACGGTAAACTG
CCCACTTGGCAGTACATCAAGTGTATCATATGCCAAGTACGCCCCCTATTGACGTCAATGACGGTAAATG
GCCCGCCTGGCATTATGCCCAGTACATGACCTTATGGGACTTTCCTACTTGGCAGTACATCTACGTATTA
GTCATCGCTATTACCATGGTGATGCGGTTTTGGCAGTACATCAATGGGCGTGGATAGCGGTTTGACTCAC
GGGGATTTCCAAGTCTCCACCCCATTGACGTCAATGGGAGTTTGTTTTGGCACCAAAATCAACGGGACTT
TCCAAAATGTCGTAACAACTCCGCCCCATTGACGCAAATGGGCGGTAGGCGTGTACGGTGGGAGGTCTAT
ATAAGCAGAGCTGGTTTAGTGAACCGTCAGATCCGCTAGCGCTACCGGTCGCCACCATGGTGAGCGAGCT
GATTAAGGAGAACATGCACATGAAGCTGTACATGGAGGGCACCGTGGACAACCATCACTTCAAGTGCACA
TCCGAGGGCGAAGGCAAGCCCTACGAGGGCACCCAGACCATGAGAATCAAGGTGGTCGAGGGCGGCCCTC
TCCCCTTCGCCTTCGACATCCTGGCTACTAGCTTCCTCTACGGCAGCAAGACCTTCATCAACCACACCCA
GGGCATCCCCGACTTCTTCAAGCAGTCCTTCCCTGAGGGCTTCACATGGGAGAGAGTCACCACATACGAA
GACGGGGGCGTGCTGACCGCTACCCAGGACACCAGCCTCCAGGACGGCTGCCTCATCTACAACGTCAAGA
TCAGAGGGGTGAACTTCACATCCAACGGCCCTGTGATGCAGAAGAAAACACTCGGCTGGGAGGCCTTCAC
CGAGACGCTGTACCCCGCTGACGGCGGCCTGGAAGGCAGAAACGACATGGCCCTGAAGCTCGTGGGCGGG
AGCCATCTGATCGCAAACGCCAAGACCACATATAGATCCAAGAAACCCGCTAAGAACCTCAAGATGCCTG
GCGTCTACTATGTGGACTACAGACTGGAAAGAATCAAGGAGGCCAACAACGAGACCTACGTCGAGCAGCA
CGAGGTGGCAGTGGCCAGATACTGCGACCTCCCTAGCAAACTGGGGCACAAGCTTAATTCCGGACTCAGA
TCTCGAGCTCAAGCTTCGAATTCTGCAGTCGACATGGCGACCCCCGGCAACCTAGGGTCCTCCGTCCTGG
CGAGCAAGACCAAGACCAAGAAGAAGCACTTCGTAGCGCAGAAAGTGAAGCTGTTTCGGGCCAGCGACCC
GCTGCTCAGCGTCCTCATGTGGGGGGTAAACCACTCGATCAATGAACTGAGCCATGTTCAAATCCCTGTT
ATGTTGATGCCAGATGACTTCAAAGCCTATTCAAAAATAAAGGTGGACAATCACCTTTTTAACAAAGAAA
ACATGCCGAGCCATTTCAAGTTTAAGGAATACTGCCCGATGGTCTTCCGTAACCTGCGGGAGAGGTTTGG
AATTGATGATCAAGATTTCCAGAATTCCCTGACCAGGAGCGCACCCCTCCCCAACGACTCCCAGGCCCGC
AGTGGAGCTCGTTTTCACACTTCCTACGACAAAAGATACATCATCAAGACTATTACCAGTGAAGACGTGG
CCGAAATGCACAACATCCTGAAGAAATACCACCAGTACATAGTGGAATGTCATGGGATCACCCTTCTTCC
CCAGTTCTTGGGCATGTACCGGCTTAATGTTGATGGAGTTGAAATATATGTGATAGTTACAAGAAATGTA
TTCAGCCACCGTTTGTCTGTGTATAGGAAATACGACTTAAAGGGCTCTACAGTGGCTAGAGAAGCTAGTG
ACAAAGAAAAGGCCAAAGAACTGCCAACTCTGAAAGATAATGATTTCATTAATGAGGGCCAAAAGATTTA
TATTGATGACAACAGCAAGAAGGTCTTCCTGGAAAAACTAAAAAAGGATGTTGAGTTTCTGGCCCAGCTG
AAGCTCATGAAATACAGTCTGCTGGTGGGAATTCATGATGTGGAGAGAGCCGAACAGGAGGAAGTGGAGT
GTGAGGAGAACGATGGGGAGGAGGAGGGCGAGAGCGATGGCACCCACCCGGTGGGAACCCCCCCAGATAG
CCCCGGGAATACACTGAACAGCTCACCACCCCTGGCTCCCGGGGAGTTCGATCCGAACATCGACGTCTAT
GGAATTAAGTGCCATGAAAACTCGCCTAGGAAGGAGGTGTACTTCATGGCAATTATTGACATCCTTACTC
ATTATGATGCAAAAAAGAAAGCTGCCCATGCTGCAAAAACTGTTAAACATGGCGCTGGCGCGGAGATCTC
CACCGTGAACCCAGAACAGTATTCAAAGCGCTTTTTGGACTTTATTGGCCACATCTTGACGTAAGGATCC
ACCGGATCTAGATAACTGATCATAATCAGCCATACCACATTTGTAGAGGTTTTACTTGCTTTAAAAAACC
TCCCACACCTCCCCCTGAACCTGAAACATAAAATGAATGCAATTGTTGTTGTTAACTTGTTTATTGCAGC
TTATAATGGTTACAAATAAAGCAATAGCATCACAAATTTCACAAATAAAGCATTTTTTTCACTGCATTCT
AGTTGTGGTTTGTCCAAACTCATCAATGTATCTTAACGCGTAAATTGTAAGCGTTAATATTTTGTTAAAA
TTCGCGTTAAATTTTTGTTAAATCAGCTCATTTTTTAACCAATAGGCCGAAATCGGCAAAATCCCTTATA
AATCAAAAGAATAGACCGAGATAGGGT
[37 nt withheld, positions 3038-3074]
AAAGAACGTGGACTCCAACGTCAAAGG
[49 nt withheld, positions 3102-3150]
T
[91 nt withheld, positions 3152-3242]
G
[124 nt withheld, positions 3244-3367]
CAGGTGGCACTTTTCGGGGAAATGTGCGCGGAACCCCTATTTGTTTATTTTTCTAAATACATTCAAATAT
GTATCCGCTCATGAGACAATAACCCTGATAAATGCTTCAATAATATTGAAAAAGGAAGAGTCCTGAGGCG
GAAAGAACCAGCTGTGGAATGTGTGTCAGTTAGGGTGTGGAAAGTCCCCAGGCTCCCCAGCAGGCAGAAG
TATGCAAAGCATGCATCTCAATTAGTCAGCAACCAGGTGTGGAAAGTCCCCAGGCTCCCCAGCAGGCAGA
AGTATGCAAAGCATGCATCTCAATTAGTCAGCAACCATAGTCCCGCCCCTAACTCCGCCCATCCCGCCCC
TAACTCCGCCCAGTTCCGCCCATTCTCCGCCCCATGGCTGACTAATTTTTTTTATTTATGCAGAGGCCGA
GGCCGCCTCGGCCTCTGAGCTATTCCAGAAGTAGTGAGGAGGCTTTTTTGGAGGCCTAGGCTTTTGCAAA
GATCGATCAAGAGACAGGATGAGGATCGTTTCGCATGATTGAACAAGATGGATTGCACGCAGGTTCTCCG
GCCGCTTGGGTGGAGAGGCTATTCGGCTATGACTGGGCACAACAGACAATCGGCTGCTCTGATGCCGCCG
TGTTCCGGCTGTCAGCGCAGGGGCGCCCGGTTCTTTTTGTCAAGACCGACCTGTCCGGTGCCCTGAATGA
ACTGCAAGACGAGGCAGCGCGGCTATCGTGGCTGGCCACGACGGGCGTTCCTTGCGCAGCTGTGCTCGAC
GTTGTCACTGAAGCGGGAAGGGACTGGCTGCTATTGGGCGAAGTGCCGGGGCAGGATCTCCTGTCATCTC
ACCTTGCTCCTGCCGAGAAAGTATCCATCATGGCTGATGCAATGCGGCGGCTGCATACGCTTGATCCGGC
TACCTGCCCATTCGACCACCAAGCGAAACATCGCATCGAGCGAGCACGTACTCGGATGGAAGCCGGTCTT
GTCGATCAGGATGATCTGGACGAAGAGCATCAGGGGCTCGCGCCAGCCGAACTGTTCGCCAGGCTCAAGG
CGAGCATGCCCGACGGCGAGGATCTCGTCGTGACCCATGGCGATGCCTGCTTGCCGAATATCATGGTGGA
AAATGGCCGCTTTTCTGGATTCATCGACTGTGGCCGGCTGGGTGTGGCGGACCGCTATCAGGACATAGCG
TTGGCTACCCGTGATATTGCTGAAGAGCTTGGCGGCGAATGGGCTGACCGCTTCCTCGTGCTTTACGGTA
TCGCCGCTCCCGATTCGCAGCGCATCGCCTTCTATCGCCTTCTTGACGAGTTCTTCTGAGCGGGACTCTG
GGGTTCGAAATGACCGACCAAGCGACGCCCAACCTGCCATCACGAGATTTCGATTCCACCGCCGCCTTCT
ATGAAAGGTTGGGCTTCGGAATCGTTTTCCGGGACGCCGGCTGGATGATCCTCCAGCGCGGGGATCTCAT
GCTGGAGTTCTTCGCCCACCCTAGGGGGAGGCTAACTGAAACACGGAAGGAGACAATACCGGAAGGAACC
CGCGCTATGACGGCAATAAAAAGACAGAATAAAACGCACGGTGTTGGGTCGTTTGTTCATAAACGCGGGG
TTCGGTCCCAGGGCTGGCACTCTGTCGATACCCCACCGAGACCCCATTGGGGCCAATACGCCCGCGTTTC
TTCCTTTTCCCCACCCCACCCCCCAAGTTCGGGTGAAGGCCCAGGGCTCGCAGCCAACGTCGGGGCGGCA
GGCCCTGCCATAGCCTCAGGTTACTCATATATACTTTAGATTGATTTAAAACTTCATTTTTAATTTAAAA
GGATCTAGGTGAAGATCCTTTTTGATAATCTCATGACCAAAATCCCTTAACGTGAGTTTTCGTTCCACTG
AGCGTCAGACCCCGTAGAAAAGATCAAAGGATCTTCTTGAGATCCTTTTTTTCTGCGCGTAATCTGCTGC
TTGCAAACAAAAAAACCACCGCTACCAGCGGTGGTTTGTTTGCCGGATCAAGAGCTACCAACTCTTTTTC
CGAAGGTAACTGGCTTCAGCAGAGCGCAGATACCAAATACTGTTCTTCTAGTGTAGCCGTAGTTAGGCCA
CCACTTCAAGAACTCTGTAGCACCGCCTACATACCTCGCTCTGCTAATCCTGTTACCAGTGGCTGCTGCC
AGTGGCGATAAGTCGTGTCTTACCGGGTTGGACTCAAGACGATAGTTACCGGATAAGGCGCAGCGGTCGG
GCTGAACGGGGGGTTCGTGCACACAGCCCAGCTTGGAGCGAACGACCTACACCGAACTGAGATACCTACA
GCGTGAGCTATGAGAAAGCGCCACGCTTCCCGAAGGGAGAAAGGCGGACAGGTATCCGGTAAGCGGCAGG
GTCGGAACAGGAGAGCGCACGAGGGAGCTTCCAGGGGGAAACGCCTGGTATCTTTATAGTCCTGTCGGGT
TTCGCCACCTCTGACTTGAGCGTCGATTTTTGTGATGCTCGTCAGGGGGGCGGAGCCTATGGAAAAACGC
CAGCAACGCGGCCTTTTTACGGTTCCTGGCCTTTT
Features (pLannotate 1.2.2; 16 found; start..end, strand, type, name):
      8..67      +  rep_origin     RSF ori (fragment): Plasmids containing the RSF 1030 origin of replication can be propagated in E. coli cells that contain additional plasmids with compatible origins.
    135..438     +  enhancer       CMV enhancer: human cytomegalovirus immediate early enhancer
    439..642     +  promoter       CMV promoter: human cytomegalovirus (CMV) immediate early promoter
    691..1389    +  CDS            TagBFP: monomeric blue fluorescent protein mammalian codon-optimized
   1389..1433    +  misc_feature   MCS (fragment): multiple cloning site
   1434..2651    +  CDS            PIP4K2A: PI42A_HUMAN - Also known as PI5P4KA, PIP5K2, PIP5K2A. Experimental evidence at protein level: Swiss-Prot protein existence level 1. Catalyzes the phosphorylation of phosphatidylinositol 5- phosphate (PtdIns5P) on the fourth hydroxyl of the myo-inositol ring, to form phosphatidylinositol 4,5-bisphosphate (PtdIns(4,5)P2) (PubMed:9367159, PubMed:23326584). Has both ATP- and GTP-dependent kinase activities (PubMed:26774281). May exert its function by regulating the levels of PtdIns5P, which functions in the cytosol by increasing AKT activity and in the nucleus signals through ING2 (PubMed:18364242
   2677..2761    +  CDS            large T antigen (fragment): large T antigen from SV40 (simian virus 40)
   2784..2905    +  polyA_signal   SV40 poly(A) signal: SV40 polyadenylation signal
   2939..3367    -  rep_origin     f1 ori (sequence partly withheld): f1 bacteriophage origin of replication; arrow indicates direction of (+) strand synthesis
   3394..3498    +  promoter       AmpR promoter: bla
   3500..3857    +  promoter       SV40 promoter: SV40 enhancer and early promoter
   3892..4686    +  CDS            NeoR/KanR: aminoglycoside phosphotransferase from Tn5; aph(3')-II (or nptII); confers resistance to neomycin, kanamycin, and G418 (Geneticin®)
   4707..4859    +  CDS            ble (fragment): BLE_KLEPN - Experimental evidence at protein level: Swiss-Prot protein existence level 1. Binding protein with a strong affinity to the bleomycin family of antibiotics. Binds to CL990; an antimitotic-antibiotic compound. From Klebsiella pneumoniae.
   4918..4965    +  polyA_signal   HSV TK poly(A) signal: herpes simplex virus thymidine kinase polyadenylation signal (Cole and Stacy, 1985)
   5056..5072    -  polyA_signal   bGH poly(A) signal (fragment): bovine growth hormone polyadenylation signal
   5294..5882    +  rep_origin     ori: high-copy-number ColE1/pMB1/pBR322/pUC origin of replication
