[The description below was written by a language model from this plasmid's Addgene catalogue record and pLannotate feature annotations shown in this document.]
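Description:
TagBFP2-PIP4K2AD273K is a mammalian expression plasmid built on the pTagBFP2-C1 backbone that produces human PIP4K2A fused at its N-terminus to the monomeric blue fluorescent protein mTagBFP2. The sequenced construct is about 5.9 kb. It is propagated in E. coli through a high-copy ColE1/pUC-type origin and selected with kanamycin. The single NeoR/KanR (aminoglycoside phosphotransferase) gene is preceded by both a bacterial bla-type promoter and the SV40 enhancer/early promoter and is followed by the HSV TK polyadenylation signal, so the same marker confers kanamycin resistance in bacteria and G418 resistance in transfected mammalian cells. An f1 origin is also present. Several short annotated fragments (RSF ori, ble, bGH poly(A), SV40 large T antigen) appear to be backbone remnants or partial sequence matches rather than functional elements.

The expression cassette uses the human CMV immediate-early enhancer and promoter to drive the TagBFP open reading frame. This is joined through a short stretch of residual multiple cloning site, acting as a linker, to the PIP4K2A coding sequence, and the transcript is terminated by the SV40 poly(A) signal. The insert was assembled by Gibson cloning. PIP4K2A phosphorylates phosphatidylinositol 5-phosphate to generate PI(4,5)P2. The kinase carries an aspartate-to-lysine point substitution, but the record is inconsistent about its position: the plasmid name gives D273K, while the insert field gives D266K. The record does not state the functional consequence of the mutation. The stated purpose is simply to express a fluorescent protein-tagged enzyme, and the associated study concerns homeostatic control of PI(4,5)P2-dependent signalling at the plasma membrane. That context suggests use in live-cell imaging of the tagged mutant kinase.
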