Addgene plasmid #202727: TagBFP2-PIP4K2AD273K
Purpose: expresses fluorescent protein-tagged enzyme
Depositing lab: Gerry Hammond. Publication: A novel homeostatic mechanism tunes PI(4,5)P2-dependent signaling at the plasma membrane. Wills RC, Doyle CP, Zewe JP, Pacheco J, Hansen SD, Hammond GRV. J Cell Sci. 2023 Aug 3:jcs.261494. doi: 10.1242/jcs.261494. PubMed 37534432.
Backbone
  Vector backbone: pTagBFP2-C1
  Vector type: Mammalian Expression
Growth in bacteria
  Bacterial resistance: Kanamycin, 50 μg/mL
  Growth temperature: 37°C
  Growth strain: DH5alpha
  Copy number: High Copy
Gene/Insert
  Gene/Insert name: mTagBFP2:PIP4K2A(D266K)
  Species: H. sapiens (human)
  Entrez Gene: PIP4K2A (a.k.a. PI5P4KA, PIP5K2A, PIP5KII-alpha, PIP5KIIA, PIPK)
  Cloning method: Gibson Cloning
Terms and licenses: Academic/Nonprofit Terms; Industry Terms: Not Available to Industry
Depositor comments: Please visit https://www.biorxiv.org/content/10.1101/2022.06.30.498262v3 for bioRxiv preprint.
How to cite: TagBFP2-PIP4K2AD273K was a gift from Gerry Hammond (Addgene plasmid # 202727 ; http://n2t.net/addgene:202727 ; RRID:Addgene_202727)
